Addgene plasmid #44944: pFA6a-link-yomEos2-Kan
Purpose: Yeast tagging vector to create gene fusion with yeast optimized mEos2 with Kan selection
Depositing lab: Wendell Lim & Kurt Thorn. Depositing organization: University of California, San Francisco (UCSF). Publication: Improved Blue, Green, and Red Fluorescent Protein Tagging Vectors for S. cerevisiae. Lee S, Lim WA, Thorn KS. PLoS One. 2013 Jul 2;8(7):e67902. doi: 10.1371/journal.pone.0067902. Print 2013. PubMed 23844123.
Backbone
  Vector backbone: pFA6a
  Vector type: Yeast Expression
  Selectable markers: Kanamycin
Growth in bacteria
  Bacterial resistance: Ampicillin, 100 μg/mL
  Growth temperature: 37°C
  Growth strain: DH5alpha
  Copy number: Unknown
Gene/Insert
  Gene/Insert name: yomEos2 (alt name: Yeast Optimized mEos2)
  Species: Synthetic
Terms and licenses: Academic/Nonprofit Terms; Industry Terms: Not Available to Industry
Depositor comments: This vector is derived from the sequences published in “Optimized cassettes for fluorescent protein tagging in Saccharomyces cerevisiae.” Sheff MA, Thorn KS. Yeast. 2004 Jun;21(8):661-70. These plasmids were generated with funding from an NIGMS Systems Biology Center grant, number P50 GM081879. Please acknowledge this grant if you use these plasmids.
How to cite: pFA6a-link-yomEos2-Kan was a gift from Wendell Lim & Kurt Thorn (Addgene plasmid # 44944 ; http://n2t.net/addgene:44944 ; RRID:Addgene_44944)
