[The description below was written by a language model from this plasmid's Addgene catalogue record and pLannotate feature annotations shown in this document.]
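Description:
pFA6a-link-yomEos2-Kan is a yeast tagging vector built on the pFA6a backbone, intended as a template for creating fusions between a Saccharomyces cerevisiae gene of interest and a yeast codon-optimized version of the photoconvertible fluorescent protein mEos2 (yomEos2, a synthetic insert). In E. coli, the 4,858 bp plasmid is maintained through a high-copy ColE1/pUC-type origin and selected with ampicillin via the β-lactamase gene and its native promoter. No yeast replication origin or centromere is annotated, which fits a plasmid that serves as a cassette source for chromosomal integration rather than as an episomal expression vector, despite being catalogued under "Yeast Expression".

The functional module consists of the mEos2 coding sequence followed by the S. cerevisiae ADH1 terminator, and then the kanMX marker gene, all in the same orientation. No yeast promoter is annotated upstream of the fluorescent protein. This is expected for a tagging cassette, where expression of the fusion is driven by the promoter of the tagged gene once the cassette is joined in frame to it. The "link" in the name suggests a linker sequence preceding the fluorescent protein, although the feature table does not annotate one separately. kanMX provides selection of yeast that have taken up the cassette; the record lists the marker as kanamycin, and in yeast this marker is normally selected with the related aminoglycoside G418. SP6 and T7 promoters flank the cassette, and short fragments of rop, bom and lacI are backbone remnants. mEos2 switches from green to red emission on illumination with near-UV light, so tagged strains suit pulse-chase-style tracking and localization-based super-resolution imaging. The plasmid belongs to a series of improved fluorescent protein tagging vectors derived from earlier optimized yeast tagging cassettes.
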