Features (pLannotate 1.2.2; 11 found; start..end, strand, type, name):
      9..44      +  CDS            rop (fragment): Rop protein, which maintains plasmids at low copy number; rop
    146..197     +  misc_feature   bom (fragment): basis of mobility region from pBR322
    260..278     +  promoter       SP6 promoter: promoter for bacteriophage SP6 RNA polymerase
    348..1025    +  CDS            mEos2: mEos2 is a photoconvertible green/yellow fluorescent protein published in 2009, derived from Lobophyllia hemprichii. It has moderate acid sensitivity.
   1049..1236    +  terminator     ADH1 terminator: S. cerevisiae ADH1; transcription terminator for the S. cerevisiae alcohol dehydrogenase 1 (ADH1) gene
   1311..2667    +  gene           kanMX: yeast selectable marker conferring kanamycin resistance (Wach et al., 1994)
   2772..2790    -  promoter       T7 promoter: promoter for bacteriophage T7 RNA polymerase
   2812..2865    -  CDS            lacI (fragment): lac repressor; lacI; The lac repressor binds to the lac operator to inhibit transcription in E. coli. This inhibition can be relieved by adding lactose or isopropyl-β-D-thiogalactopyranoside (IPTG).
   3048..3636    -  rep_origin     ori: high-copy-number ColE1/pMB1/pBR322/pUC origin of replication
   3807..4667    -  CDS            AmpR: β-lactamase; bla; confers resistance to ampicillin, carbenicillin, and related antibiotics
   4668..4772    -  promoter       AmpR promoter: bla
>Addgene plasmid #44944 | pFA6a-link-yomEos2-Kan | depositor full sequence | sequence record 62214 | pFA6a-link-yomEos2-Kan sequence 4858 bps
CCTTTCGTCTCGCGCGTTTCGGTGATGACGGTGAAAACCTCTGACACATGCAGCTCCCGGAGACGGTCAC
AGCTTGTCTGTAAGCGGATGCCGGGAGCAGACAAGCCCGTCAGGGCGCGTCAGCGGGTGTTGGCGGGTGT
CGGGGCTGGCTTAACTATGCGGCATCAGAGCAGATTGTACTGAGAGTGCACCATATGGACATATTGTCGT
TAGAACGCGGCTACAATTAATACATAACCTTATGTATCATACACATACGATTTAGGTGACACTATAGAAC
GCGGCCGCCAGCTGAAGCTTCGTACGCTGCAGGTCGACGGATCGGTGACGGTGCTGGTTTAATTAACATG
TCTGCCATTAAACCTGACATGAAAATCAAACTGAGAATGGAAGGAAACGTCAATGGCCATCACTTTGTAA
TCGACGGTGATGGTACAGGAAAACCATTCGAAGGTAAGCAAAGCATGGATCTGGAGGTAAAAGAGGGTGG
CCCACTCCCATTTGCATTCGATATCTTAACCACCGCCTTTCATTACGGTAACAGAGTTTTTGCAAAGTAT
CCTGATAACATTCAAGATTATTTCAAACAGTCATTTCCAAAGGGTTACAGTTGGGAAAGAAGCCTAACAT
TTGAAGATGGCGGTATTTGTATCGCTAGAAATGATATTACAATGGAGGGTGACACTTTCTACAATAAGGT
AAGATTTTATGGAACAAATTTCCCTGCTAACGGACCTGTTATGCAAAAGAAAACGTTGAAGTGGGAACCA
TCTACAGAGAAAATGTACGTGCGTGACGGGGTTTTAACTGGTGATATCCACATGGCATTGCTATTAGAAG
GCAATGCGCACTACAGATGCGATTTCAGAACTACTTACAAAGCTAAGGAAAAGGGGGTGAAACTTCCAGG
ATACCACTTTGTTGACCATTGTATAGAAATATTGTCACATGATAAGGACTACAACAAAGTCAAATTGTAT
GAACATGCTGTTGCCCATTCCGGCCTTCCAGATAATGCTAGGCGATAAGGCGCGCCACTTCTAAATAAGC
GAATTTCTTATGATTTATGATTTTTATTATTAAATAAGTTATAAAAAAAATAAGTGTATACAAATTTTAA
AGTGACTCTTAGGTTTTAAAACGAAAATTCTTATTCTTGAGTAACTCTTTCCTGTAGGTCAGGTTGCTTT
CTCAGGTATAGTATGAGGTCGCTCTTATTGACCACACCTCTACCGGCAGATCCGCTAGGGATAACAGGGT
AATATAGATCTGTTTAGCTTGCCTCGTCCCCGCCGGGTCACCCGGCCAGCGACATGGAGGCCCAGAATAC
CCTCCTTGACAGTCTTGACGTGCGCAGCTCAGGGGCATGATGTGACTGTCGCCCGTACATTTAGCCCATA
CATCCCCATGTATAATCATTTGCATCCATACATTTTGATGGCCGCACGGCGCGAAGCAAAAATTACGGCT
CCTCGCTGCAGACCTGCGAGCAGGGAAACGCTCCCCTCACAGACGCGTTGAATTGTCCCCACGCCGCGCC
CCTGTAGAGAAATATAAAAGGTTAGGATTTGCCACTGAGGTTCTTCTTTCATATACTTCCTTTTAAAATC
TTGCTAGGATACAGTTCTCACATCACATCCGAACATAAACAACCATGGGTAAGGAAAAGACTCACGTTTC
GAGGCCGCGATTAAATTCCAACATGGATGCTGATTTATATGGGTATAAATGGGCTCGCGATAATGTCGGG
CAATCAGGTGCGACAATCTATCGATTGTATGGGAAGCCCGATGCGCCAGAGTTGTTTCTGAAACATGGCA
AAGGTAGCGTTGCCAATGATGTTACAGATGAGATGGTCAGACTAAACTGGCTGACGGAATTTATGCCTCT
TCCGACCATCAAGCATTTTATCCGTACTCCTGATGATGCATGGTTACTCACCACTGCGATCCCCGGCAAA
ACAGCATTCCAGGTATTAGAAGAATATCCTGATTCAGGTGAAAATATTGTTGATGCGCTGGCAGTGTTCC
TGCGCCGGTTGCATTCGATTCCTGTTTGTAATTGTCCTTTTAACAGCGATCGCGTATTTCGTCTCGCTCA
GGCGCAATCACGAATGAATAACGGTTTGGTTGATGCGAGTGATTTTGATGACGAGCGTAATGGCTGGCCT
GTTGAACAAGTCTGGAAAGAAATGCATAAGCTTTTGCCATTCTCACCGGATTCAGTCGTCACTCATGGTG
ATTTCTCACTTGATAACCTTATTTTTGACGAGGGGAAATTAATAGGTTGTATTGATGTTGGACGAGTCGG
AATCGCAGACCGATACCAGGATCTTGCCATCCTATGGAACTGCCTCGGTGAGTTTTCTCCTTCATTACAG
AAACGGCTTTTTCAAAAATATGGTATTGATAATCCTGATATGAATAAATTGCAGTTTCATTTGATGCTCG
ATGAGTTTTTCTAATCAGTACTGACAATAAAAAGATTCTTGTTTTCAAGAACTTGTCATTTGTATAGTTT
TTTTATATTGTAGTTGTTCTATTTTAATCAAATGTTAGCGTGATTTATATTTTTTTTCGCCTCGACATCA
TCTGCCCAGATGCGAAGTTAAGTGCGCAGAAAGTAATATCATGCGTCAATCGTATGTGAATGCTGGTCGC
TATACTGCTGTCGATTCGATACTAACGCCGCCATCCAGTTTAAACGAGCTCGAATTCATCGATGATATCA
GATCCACTAGTGGCCTATGCGGCCGCGGATCTGCCGGTCTCCCTATAGTGAGTCGTATTAATTTCGATAA
GCCAGGTTAACCTGCATTAATGAATCGGCCAACGCGCGGGGAGAGGCGGTTTGCGTATTGGGCGCTCTTC
CGCTTCCTCGCTCACTGACTCGCTGCGCTCGGTCGTTCGGCTGCGGCGAGCGGTATCAGCTCACTCAAAG
GCGGTAATACGGTTATCCACAGAATCAGGGGATAACGCAGGAAAGAACATGTGAGCAAAAGGCCAGCAAA
AGGCCAGGAACCGTAAAAAGGCCGCGTTGCTGGCGTTTTTCCATAGGCTCCGCCCCCCTGACGAGCATCA
CAAAAATCGACGCTCAAGTCAGAGGTGGCGAAACCCGACAGGACTATAAAGATACCAGGCGTTTCCCCCT
GGAAGCTCCCTCGTGCGCTCTCCTGTTCCGACCCTGCCGCTTACCGGATACCTGTCCGCCTTTCTCCCTT
CGGGAAGCGTGGCGCTTTCTCAATGCTCACGCTGTAGGTATCTCAGTTCGGTGTAGGTCGTTCGCTCCAA
GCTGGGCTGTGTGCACGAACCCCCCGTTCAGCCCGACCGCTGCGCCTTATCCGGTAACTATCGTCTTGAG
TCCAACCCGGTAAGACACGACTTATCGCCACTGGCAGCAGCCACTGGTAACAGGATTAGCAGAGCGAGGT
ATGTAGGCGGTGCTACAGAGTTCTTGAAGTGGTGGCCTAACTACGGCTACACTAGAAGGACAGTATTTGG
TATCTGCGCTCTGCTGAAGCCAGTTACCTTCGGAAAAAGAGTTGGTAGCTCTTGATCCGGCAAACAAACC
ACCGCTGGTAGCGGTGGTTTTTTTGTTTGCAAGCAGCAGATTACGCGCAGAAAAAAAGGATCTCAAGAAG
ATCCTTTGATCTTTTCTACGGGGTCTGACGCTCAGTGGAACGAAAACTCACGTTAAGGGATTTTGGTCAT
GAGATTATCAAAAAGGATCTTCACCTAGATCCTTTTAAATTAAAAATGAAGTTTTAAATCAATCTAAAGT
ATATATGAGTAAACTTGGTCTGACAGTTACCAATGCTTAATCAGTGAGGCACCTATCTCAGCGATCTGTC
TATTTCGTTCATCCATAGTTGCCTGACTCCCCGTCGTGTAGATAACTACGATACGGGAGGGCTTACCATC
TGGCCCCAGTGCTGCAATGATACCGCGAGACCCACGCTCACCGGCTCCAGATTTATCAGCAATAAACCAG
CCAGCCGGAAGGGCCGAGCGCAGAAGTGGTCCTGCAACTTTATCCGCCTCCATCCAGTCTATTAATTGTT
GCCGGGAAGCTAGAGTAAGTAGTTCGCCAGTTAATAGTTTGCGCAACGTTGTTGCCATTGCTACAGGCAT
CGTGGTGTCACGCTCGTCGTTTGGTATGGCTTCATTCAGCTCCGGTTCCCAACGATCAAGGCGAGTTACA
TGATCCCCCATGTTGTGCAAAAAAGCGGTTAGCTCCTTCGGTCCTCCGATCGTTGTCAGAAGTAAGTTGG
CCGCAGTGTTATCACTCATGGTTATGGCAGCACTGCATAATTCTCTTACTGTCATGCCATCCGTAAGATG
CTTTTCTGTGACTGGTGAGTACTCAACCAAGTCATTCTGAGAATAGTGTATGCGGCGACCGAGTTGCTCT
TGCCCGGCGTCAATACGGGATAATACCGCGCCACATAGCAGAACTTTAAAAGTGCTCATCATTGGAAAAC
GTTCTTCGGGGCGAAAACTCTCAAGGATCTTACCGCTGTTGAGATCCAGTTCGATGTAACCCACTCGTGC
ACCCAACTGATCTTCAGCATCTTTTACTTTCACCAGCGTTTCTGGGTGAGCAAAAACAGGAAGGCAAAAT
GCCGCAAAAAAGGGAATAAGGGCGACACGGAAATGTTGAATACTCATACTCTTCCTTTTTCAATATTATT
GAAGCATTTATCAGGGTTATTGTCTCATGAGCGGATACATATTTGAATGTATTTAGAAAAATAAACAAAT
AGGGGTTCCGCGCACATTTCCCCGAAAAGTGCCACCTGACGTCTAAGAAACCATTATTATCATGACATTA
ACCTATAAAAATAGGCGTATCACGAGGC
