>Addgene plasmid #44944 | pFA6a-link-yomEos2-Kan | addgene partial sequence | sequence record 63862 | Sp6 5'-ATTTAGGTGACACTATAG-3'
GGATCGGTGACGGTGCTGGTTTAATTAACATGTCTGCCATTAAACCTGACATGAAAATCAAACTGAGAAT
GGAAGGAAACGTCAATGGCCATCACTTTGTAATCGACGGTGATGGTACAGGAAAACCATTCGAAGGTAAG
CAAAGCATGGATCTGGAGGTAAAAGAGGGTGGCCCACTCCCATTTGCATTCGATATCTTAACCACCGCCT
TTCATTACGGTAACAGAGTTTTTGCAAAGTATCCTGATAACATTCAAGATTATTTCAAACAGTCATTTCC
AAAGGGTTACAGTTGGGAAAGAAGCCTAACATTTGAAGATGGCGGTATTTGTATCGCTAGAAATGATATT
ACAATGGAGGGTGACACTTTCTACAATAAGGTAAGATTTTATGGAACAAATTTCCCTGCTAACGGACCTG
TTATGCAAAAGAAAACGTTGAAGTGGGAACCATCTACAGAGAAAATGTACGTGCGTGACGGGGTTTTAAC
TGGTGATATCCACATGGCATTGCTATTAGAAGGCAATGCGCACTACAGATGCGATTTCAGAACTACTTAC
AAAGCTAAGGAAAAGGGGGTGAAACTTCCAGGATACCACTTTGTTGACCATTGTATAGAAATATTGTCAC
ATGATAAGGACTACAACAAAGTCAAATTGTATGAACATGCTGTTGCCCATTCCGGCCTTCCAGATAATGC
TAGGCGATAAGGCGCGCCACTTCTAAATAAGCGAATTTCTTATGATTTATGATTTTTATTATTAAATAAG
TTATAAAAAAAATAAGTGTATACAAATTTTAAAGTGACTCTTAGGTTTTAAAA
