>Addgene plasmid #44944 | pFA6a-link-yomEos2-Kan | addgene partial sequence | sequence record 63895 | T7
GGATCTGATATCATCGATGAATTCGAGCTCGTTTAAACTGGATGGCGGCGTTAGTATCGAATCGACAGCA
GTATAGCGACCAGCATTCACATACGATTGACGCATGATATTACTTTCTGCGCACTTAACTTCGCATCTGG
GCAGATGATGTCGAGGCGAAAAAAAATATAAATCACGCTAACATTTGATTAAAATAGAACAACTACAATA
TAAAAAAACTATACAAATGACAAGTTCTTGAAAACAAGAATCTTTTTATTGTCAGTACTGATTAGAAAAA
CTCATCGAGCATCAAATGAAACTGCAATTTATTCATATCAGGATTATCAATACCATATTTTTGAAAAAGC
CGTTTCTGTAATGAAGGAGAAAACTCACCGAGGCAGTTCCATAGGATGGCAAGATCCTGGTATCGGTCTG
CGATTCCGACTCGTCCAACATCAATACAACCTATTAATTTCCCCTCGTCAAAAATAAGGTTATCAAGTGA
GAAATCACCATGAGTGACGACTGAATCCGGTGAGAATGGCAAAAGCTTATGCATTTCTTTCCAGACTTGT
TCAACAGGCCAGCCATTACGCTCGTCATCAAAATCACTCGCATCAACCAAACCGTTATTCATTCGTGATT
GCGCCTGAGCGAGACGAAATACGCGATCGCTGTTAAAAGGACAATTACAAACAGGAATCGAATGCAACCG
GCGCAGGAACACTGCCAGCGCATCAACAATATTTTCACCTGAATCAGGATATTCTTCTAATACCTGGAAT
GCTGTTTTGCCGGGGATCGCAGTGGTGAGTAACCATGCATCATCAGGAGTACGGATAAA
